>Addgene plasmid #168359 | pTL125 | addgene full sequence | sequence record 349470 | Addgene NGS Result
CGGTGCGGGCCTCTTCGCTATTACGCCAGATCCTTTTGTTGTTTCCGGGTGTACAATATGGACTTCCTCT
TTTCTGGCAACCAAACCCATACATCGGGATTCCTATAATACCTTCGTTGGTCTCCCTAACATGTAGGTGG
CGGAGGGGAGATATACAATAGAACAGATACCAGACAAGACATAATGGGCTAAACAAGACTACACCAATTA
CACTGCCTCATTGATGGTGGTACATAACGAACTAATACTGTAGCCCTAGACTTGATAGCCATCATCATAT
CGAAGTTTCACTACCCTTTTTCCATTTGCCATCTATTGAAGTAATAATAGGCGCATGCAACTTCTTTTCT
TTTTTTTTCTTTTCTCTCTCCCCCGTTGTTGTCTCACCATATCCGCAATGACAAAAAAATGATGGAAGAC
ACTAAAGGAAAAAATTAACGACAAAGACAGCACCAACAGATGTCGTTGTTCCAGAGCTGATGAGGGGTAT
CTCGAAGCACACGAAACTTTTTCCTTCCTTCATTCACGCACACTACTCTCTAATGAGCAACGGTATACGG
CCTTCCTTCCAGTTACTTGAATTTGAAATAAAAAAAAGTTTGCTGTCTTGCTATCAAGTATAAATAGACC
TGCAATTATTAATCTTTTGTTTCCTCGTCATTGTTCTCGTTCCCTTTCTTCCTTGTTTCTTTTTCTGCAC
AATATTTCAAGCTATACCAAGCATACAATCAACTCCAAGCTTGAAGCAAGCCTCCTGAAAGATGAAGCTA
CTGTCTTCTATCGAACAAGCATGCGATATTTGCCGACTTAAAAAGCTCAAGTGCTCCAAAGAAAAACCGA
AGTGCGCCAAGTGTCTGAAGAACAACTGGGAGTGTCGCTACTCTCCCAAAACCAAAAGGTCTCCGCTGAC
TAGGGCACATCTGACAGAAGTGGAATCAAGGCTAGAAAGACTGGAACAGCTATTTCTACTGATTTTTCCT
CGAGAAGACCTTGACATGATTTTGAAAATGGATTCTTTACAGGATATAAAAGCATTGTTAACAGGATTAT
TTGTACAAGATAATGTGAATAAAGATGCCGTCACAGATAGATTGGCTTCAGTGGAGACTGATATGCCTCT
AACATTGAGACAGCATAGAATAAGTGCGACATCATCATCGGAAGAGAGTAGTAACAAAGGTCAAAGACAG
TTGACTGTATCGCCGGAATTTGTAATACGACTCACTATAGGGCGAGCCGCCATCATGGAGGAGCAGAAGC
TGATCTCAGAGGAGGACCTGCATATGGCCATGGAGGCCGAATTCCGCAAAGAAATTATTATTCGCATGTA
CGTGAACAGCGAGAAGTACCAGACCAAGGCCATGAAAGTGGCAGCCACCGCCAGCGGTGTGGAAAGCGTG
ACCCTGGCCGGTGGTGACAAAAATCTGCTGCTGGTGATCGGCGATGATGTGGACAGCAACAAGCTGACCA
AGAGCCTGAAGAAAAAAGTGGGCGCCGCCGAAATTGTGGAACTGCGCACCCTGGATACCTTTGGTGCAAG
CAGCCTGTAAGGATCCGTCGACCTGCAGCGGCCGCATAACTAGCATAACCCCTTGGGGCCTCTAAACGGG
TCTTGAGGGGTTTTTTGCGCGCTTGCAGCCAAGCTAATTCCGGGCGAATTTCTTATGATTTATGATTTTT
ATTATTAAATAAGTTATAAAAAAAATAAGTGTATACAAATTTTAAAGTGACTCTTAGGTTTTAAAACGAA
AATTCTTATTCTTGAGTAACTCTTTCCTGTAGGTCAGGTTGCTTTCTCAGGTATAGCATGAGGTCGCTCT
TATTGACCACACCTCTACCGGCATGCAAGCTTGGCGTAATCATGGTCATAGCTGTTTCCTGTGTGAAATT
GTTATCCGCTCACAATTCCACACAACATACGAGCCGGAAGCATAAAGTGTAAAGCCTGGGGTGCCTAATG
AGTGAGCTAACTCACATTAATTGCGTTGCGCTCACTGCCCGCTTTCCAGTCGGGAAACCTGTCGTGCCAG
CTGCATTAATGAATCGGCCAACGCGCGGGGAGAGGCGGTTTGCGTATTGGGCGCTCTTCCGCTTCCTCGC
TCACTGACTCGCTGCGCTCGGTCGTTCGGCTGCGGCGAGCGGTATCAGCTCACTCAAAGGCGGTAATACG
GTTATCCACAGAATCAGGGGATAACGCAGGAAAGAACATGTGAGCAAAAGGCCAGCAAAAGGCCAGGAAC
CGTAAAAAGGCCGCGTTGCTGGCGTTTTTCCATAGGCTCCGCCCCCCTGACGAGCATCACAAAAATCGAC
GCTCAAGTCAGAGGTGGCGAAACCCGACAGGACTATAAAGATACCAGGCGTTTCCCCCTGGAAGCTCCCT
CGTGCGCTCTCCTGTTCCGACCCTGCCGCTTACCGGATACCTGTCCGCCTTTCTCCCTTCGGGAAGCGTG
GCGCTTTCTCATAGCTCACGCTGTAGGTATCTCAGTTCGGTGTAGGTCGTTCGCTCCAAGCTGGGCTGTG
TGCACGAACCCCCCGTTCAGCCCGACCGCTGCGCCTTATCCGGTAACTATCGTCTTGAGTCCAACCCGGT
AAGACACGACTTATCGCCACTGGCAGCAGCCACTGGTAACAGGATTAGCAGAGCGAGGTATGTAGGCGGT
GCTACAGAGTTCTTGAAGTGGTGGCCTAACTACGGCTACACTAGAAGAACAGTATTTGGTATCTGCGCTC
TGCTGAAGCCAGTTACCTTCGGAAAAAGAGTTGGTAGCTCTTGATCCGGCAAACAAACCACCGCTGGTAG
CGGTGGTTTTTTTGTTTGCAAGCAGCAGATTACGCGCAGAAAAAAAGGATCTCAAGAAGATCCTTTGATC
TTTTCTACGGGGTCTGACGCTCAGTGGAACGAAAACTCACGTTAAGGGATTTTGGTCATGAGATTATCAA
AAAGGATCTTCACCTAGATCCTTTTAAATTAAAAATGAAGTTTTAAATCAATCTAAAGTATATATGAGTA
ACCTGAGGCTATGGCAGGGCCTGCCGCCCCGACGTTGGCTGCGAGCCCTGGGCCTTCACCCGAACTTGGG
GGGTGGGGTGGGGAAAAGGAAGAAACGCGGGCGTATTGGCCCCAATGGGGTCTCGGTGGGGTATCGACAG
AGTGCCAGCCCTGGGACCGAACCCCGCGTTTATGAACAAACGACCCAACACCGTGCGTTTTATTCTGTCT
TTTTATTGCCGTCATAGCGCGGGTTCCTTCCGGTATTGTCTCCTTCCGTGTTTCAGTTAGCCTCCCCCTA
GGGTGGGCGAAGAACTCCAGCATGAGATCCCCGCGCTGGAGGATCATCCAGCCGGCGTCCCGGAAAACGA
TTCCGAAGCCCAACCTTTCATAGAAGGCGGCGGTGGAATCGAAATCTCGTGATGGCAGGTTGGGCGTCGC
TTGGTCGGTCATTTCGAACCCCAGAGTCCCGCTCAGAAGAACTCGTCAAGAAGGCGATAGAAGGCGATGC
GCTGCGAATCGGGAGCGGCGATACCGTAAAGCACGAGGAAGCGGTCAGCCCATTCGCCGCCAAGCTCTTC
AGCAATATCACGGGTAGCCAACGCTATGTCCTGATAGCGGTCCGCCACACCCAGCCGGCCACAGTCGATG
AATCCAGAAAAGCGGCCATTTTCCACCATGATATTCGGCAAGCAGGCATCGCCATGAGTCACGACGAGAT
CCTCGCCGTCGGGCATGCTCGCCTTGAGCCTGGCGAACAGTTCGGCTGGCGCGAGCCCCTGATGCTCTTC
GTCCAGATCATCCTGATCGACAAGACCGGCTTCCATCCGAGTACGTGCTCGCTCGATGCGATGTTTCGCT
TGGTGGTCGAATGGGCAGGTAGCCGGATCAAGCGTATGCAGCCGCCGCATTGCATCAGCCATGATGGATA
CTTTCTCGGCAGGAGCAAGGTGAGATGACAGGAGATCCTGCCCCGGCACTTCGCCCAATAGCAGCCAGTC
CCTTCCCGCTTCAGTGACAACGTCGAGCACAGCTGCGCAAGGAACGCCCGTCGTGGCCAGCCACGATAGC
CGCGCTGCCTCGTCTTGCAGTTCATTCAGGGCACCGGACAGGTCGGTCTTGACAAAAAGAACCGGGCGCC
CCTGCGCTGACAGCCGGAACACGGCGGCATCAGAGCAGCCGATTGTCTGTTGTGCCCAGTCATAGCCGAA
TAGCCTCTCCACCCAAGCGGCCGGAGAACCTGCGTGCAATCCATCTTGTTCAATCATACTCTTCCTTTTT
CAATATTATTGAAGCATTTATCAGGGTTATTGTCTCATGAGCGGATACATATTTGAATGTATTTAGAAAA
ATAAACAAATAGGGGTTCCGCGCACATTTCCCCGAAAAGTGCCACCTGAACGAAGCATCTGTGCTTCATT
TTGTAGAACAAAAATGCAACGCGAGAGCGCTAATTTTTCAAACAAAGAATCTGAGCTGCATTTTTACAGA
ACAGAAATGCAACGCGAAAGCGCTATTTTACCAACGAAGAATCTGTGCTTCATTTTTGTAAAACAAAAAT
GCAACGCGAGAGCGCTAATTTTTCAAACAAAGAATCTGAGCTGCATTTTTACAGAACAGAAATGCAACGC
GAGAGCGCTATTTTACCAACAAAGAATCTATACTTCTTTTTTGTTCTACAAAAATGCATCCCGAGAGCGC
TATTTTTCTAACAAAGCATCTTAGATTACTTTTTTTCTCCTTTGTGCGCTCTATAATGCAGTCTCTTGAT
AACTTTTTGCACTGTAGGTCCGTTAAGGTTAGAAGAAGGCTACTTTGGTGTCTATTTTCTCTTCCATAAA
AAAAGCCTGACTCCACTTCCCGCGTTTACTGATTACTAGCGAAGCTGCGGGTGCATTTTTTCAAGATAAA
GGCATCCCCGATTATATTCTATACCGATGTGGATTGCGCATACTTTGTGAACAGAAAGTGATAGCGTTGA
TGATTCTTCATTGGTCAGAAAATTATGAACGGTTTCTTCTATTTTGTCTCTATATACTACGTATAGGAAA
TGTTTACATTTTCGTATTGTTTTCGATTCACTCTATGAATAGTTCTTACTACAATTTTTTTGTCTAAAGA
GTAATACTAGAGATAAACATAAAAAATGTAGAGGTCGAGTTTAGATGCAAGTTCAAGGAGCGAAAGGTGG
ATGGGTAGGTTATATAGGGATATAGCACAGAGATATATAGCAAAGAGATACTTTTGAGCAATGTTTGTGG
AAGCGGTATTCGCAATATTTTAGTAGCTCGTTACAGTCCGGTGCGTTTTTGGTTTTTTGAAAGTGCGTCT
TCAGAGCGCTTTTGGTTTTCAAAAGCGCTCTGAAGTTCCTATACTTTCTAGAGAATAGGAACTTCGGAAT
AGGAACTTCAAAGCGTTTCCGAAAACGAGCGCTTCCGAAAATGCAACGCGAGCTGCGCACATACAGCTCA
CTGTTCACGTCGCACCTATATCTGCGTGTTGCCTGTATATATATATACATGAGAAGAACGGCATAGTGCG
TGTTTATGCTTAAATGCGTACTTATATGCGTCTATTTATGTAGGATGAAAGGTAGTCTAGTACCTCCTGT
GATATTATCCCATTCCATGCGGGGTATCGTATGCTTCCTTCAGCACTACCCTTTAGCTGTTCTATATGCT
GCCACTCCTCAATTGGATTAGTCTCATCCTTCAATGCTATCATTTCCTTTGATATTGGATCATACTAAGA
AACCATTATTATCATGACATTAACCTATAAAAATAGGCGTATCACGAGGCCCTTTCGTCTCGCGCGTTTC
GGTGATGACGGTGAAAACCTCTGACACATGCAGCTCCCGGAGACGGTCACAGCTTGTCTGTAAGCGGATG
CCGGGAGCAGACAAGCCCGTCAGGGCGCGTCAGCGGGTGTTGGCGGGTGTCGGGGCTGGCTTAACTATGC
GGCATCAGAGCAGATTGTACTGAGAGTGCACCATAGATCAACGACATTACTATATATATAATATAGGAAG
CATTTAATAGAACAGCATCGTAATATATGTGTACTTTGCAGTTATGACGCCAGATGGCAGTAGTGGAAGA
TATTCTTTATTGAAAAATAGCTTGTCACCTTACGTACAATCTTGATCCGGAGCTTTTCTTTTTTTGCCGA
TTAAGAATTAATTCGGTCGAAAAAAGAAAAGGAGAGGGCCAAGAGGGAGGGCATTGGTGACTATTGAGCA
CGTGAGTATACGTGATTAAGCACACAAAGGCAGCTTGGAGTATGTCTGTTATTAATTTCACAGGTAGTTC
TGGTCCATTGGTGAAAGTTTGCGGCTTGCAGAGCACAGAGGCCGCAGAATGTGCTCTAGATTCCGATGCT
GACTTGCTGGGTATTATATGTGTGCCCAATAGAAAGAGAACAATTGACCCGGTTATTGCAAGGAAAATTT
CAAGTCTTGTAAAAGCATATAAAAATAGTTCAGGCACTCCGAAATACTTGGTTGGCGTGTTTCGTAATCA
ACCTAAGGAGGATGTTTTGGCTCTGGTCAATGATTACGGCATTGATATCGTCCAACTGCATGGAGATGAG
TCGTGGCAAGAATACCAAGAGTTCCTCGGTTTGCCAGTTATTAAAAGACTCGTATTTCCAAAAGACTGCA
ACATACTACTCAGTGCAGCTTCACAGAAACCTCATTCGTTTATTCCCTTGTTTGATTCAGAAGCAGGTGG
GACAGGTGAACTTTTGGATTGGAACTCGATTTCTGACTGGGTTGGAAGGCAAGAGAGCCCCGAAAGCTTA
CATTTTATGTTAGCTGGTGGACTGACGCCAGAAAATGTTGGTGATGCGCTTAGATTAAATGGCGTTATTG
GTGTTGATGTAAGCGGAGGTGTGGAGACAAATGGTGTAAAAGACTCTAACAAAATAGCAAATTTCGTCAA
AAATGCTAAGAAATAGGTTATTACTGAGTAGTATTTATTTAAGTATTGTTTGTGCACTTGCCGATCTATG
CGGTGTGAAATACCGCACAGATGCGTAAGGAGAAAATACCGCATCAGGAAATTGTAAGCGTTAATATTTT
GTTAAAATTCGCGTTAAATTTTTGTTAAATCAGCTCATTTTTTAACCAATAGGCCGAAATCGGCAAAATC
CCTTATAAATCAAAAGAATAGACCGAGATAGGGT
[37 nt withheld, positions 7175-7211]
AAAGAACGTGGACTCCAACGTCAAAGG
[49 nt withheld, positions 7239-7287]
T
[91 nt withheld, positions 7289-7379]
G
[124 nt withheld, positions 7381-7504]
CCATTCGCCATTCAGGCTGCGCAACTGTTGGGAAGGGCGAT
Features (pLannotate 1.2.2; 23 found; start..end, strand, type, name):
     30..734     +  promoter       ADH1 promoter: S. cerevisiae ADH1; promoter for alcohol dehydrogenase 1
    762..1202    +  CDS            GAL4 DNA binding domain: DNA binding domain of the GAL4 transcriptional activator; Saccharomyces cerevisiae GAL4 (truncated)
   1213..1231    +  promoter       T7 promoter: promoter for bacteriophage T7 RNA polymerase
   1580..1627    +  terminator     T7 terminator: transcription terminator for bacteriophage T7 RNA polymerase
   1654..1841    +  terminator     ADH1 terminator: S. cerevisiae ADH1; transcription terminator for the S. cerevisiae alcohol dehydrogenase 1 (ADH1) gene
   1889..1905    -  protein_bind   lac operator: The lac repressor binds to the lac operator to inhibit transcription in E. coli. This inhibition can be relieved by adding lactose or isopropyl-β-D-thiogalactopyranoside (IPTG). lac repressor encoded by lacI
   1913..1943    -  promoter       lac promoter: promoter for the E. coli lac operon
   1958..1979    -  protein_bind   CAP binding site: CAP binding activates transcription in the presence of cAMP. E. coli catabolite activator protein
   1992..2084    -  CDS            lacI (fragment): lac repressor; lacI; The lac repressor binds to the lac operator to inhibit transcription in E. coli. This inhibition can be relieved by adding lactose or isopropyl-β-D-thiogalactopyranoside (IPTG).
   2267..2855    -  rep_origin     ori: high-copy-number ColE1/pMB1/pBR322/pUC origin of replication
   3077..3093    +  polyA_signal   bGH poly(A) signal (fragment): bovine growth hormone polyadenylation signal
   3184..3231    -  polyA_signal   HSV TK poly(A) signal: herpes simplex virus thymidine kinase polyadenylation signal (Cole and Stacy, 1985)
   3290..3442    -  CDS            ble (fragment): BLE_KLEPN - Experimental evidence at protein level: Swiss-Prot protein existence level 1. Binding protein with a strong affinity to the bleomycin family of antibiotics. Binds to CL990; an antimitotic-antibiotic compound. From Klebsiella pneumoniae.
   3463..4257    -  CDS            NeoR/KanR: aminoglycoside phosphotransferase from Tn5; aph(3')-II (or nptII); confers resistance to neomycin, kanamycin, and G418 (Geneticin®)
   4258..4362    -  promoter       AmpR promoter: bla
   4389..5731    -  rep_origin     2μ ori: yeast 2μ plasmid origin of replication
   5799..5834    +  CDS            rop (fragment): Rop protein, which maintains plasmids at low copy number; rop
   5936..5985    +  misc_feature   bom (fragment): basis of mobility region from pBR322
   6124..6271    +  promoter       TRP1 promoter: S. cerevisiae TRP1
   6272..6946    +  CDS            TRP1: phosphoribosylanthranilate isomerase, required for tryptophan biosynthesis; S. cerevisiae TRP1; yeast auxotrophic marker
   6997..7048    +  misc_feature   bom (fragment): basis of mobility region from pBR322
   7076..7504    -  rep_origin     f1 ori (sequence partly withheld): f1 bacteriophage origin of replication; arrow indicates direction of (+) strand synthesis
   7508..29      -  CDS            lacZα (fragment) (across the origin): LacZα fragment of β-galactosidase; lacZ fragment
