[The description below was written by a language model from this plasmid's Addgene catalogue record and pLannotate feature annotations shown in this document.]
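Description:
pTL125 is a yeast two-hybrid bait plasmid built on the pGBKT7 backbone and carrying a wheat (Triticum aestivum) gene model, Traes_6DL_CA8732F66.1, as its insert. It is an E. coli–yeast shuttle vector. In bacteria it replicates at high copy from a ColE1/pUC-type origin and is selected with kanamycin through the Tn5 NeoR/KanR aminoglycoside phosphotransferase, driven here by the AmpR (bla) promoter. In Saccharomyces cerevisiae it is maintained episomally by the 2μ origin and selected by tryptophan prototrophy through the TRP1 marker and its own promoter. An f1 origin is also present, along with assorted backbone remnants (lac promoter/operator, lacI, lacZα, rop, bom and ble fragments) that have no evident role in the assay.

The expression cassette consists of the constitutive yeast ADH1 promoter driving the GAL4 DNA-binding domain, followed by a T7 promoter, the cloning region, and then the T7 and ADH1 terminators. The feature table does not annotate the insert itself. The unannotated gap of roughly 350 nt between the T7 promoter and the T7 terminator is where the wheat coding sequence would be expected to sit, presumably fused in frame to the GAL4 DNA-binding domain as in standard pGBKT7 constructs, though the record gives neither the cloning method nor the protein's identity or function. The T7 promoter in this design allows in vitro transcription/translation of the insert without the GAL4 domain.

When co-transformed with a plasmid encoding a GAL4 activation-domain fusion, interaction between bait and prey reconstitutes GAL4 activity and switches on reporter genes. The associated publication concerns the host-target binding spectrum of a conserved blast fungus effector, suggesting this wheat protein was tested as a candidate host target.
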