Addgene plasmid #168359: pTL125
Purpose: pGBKT7 yeast two-hybrid plasmid
Depositing lab: Sophien Kamoun. Depositing organization: Sainsbury Laboratory, Norwich. Publication: A single amino acid polymorphism in a conserved effector of the multihost blast fungus pathogen expands host-target binding spectrum. Bentham AR, Petit-Houdenot Y, Win J, Chuma I, Terauchi R, Banfield MJ, Kamoun S, Langner T. PLoS Pathog. 2021 Nov 10;17(11):e1009957. doi: 10.1371/journal.ppat.1009957. eCollection 2021 Nov. PubMed 34758051.
Backbone
  Vector backbone: pGBKT7
  Vector type: Yeast Expression
Growth in bacteria
  Bacterial resistance: Kanamycin, 50 μg/mL
  Growth temperature: 37°C
  Growth strain: DH5alpha
  Copy number: High Copy
Gene/Insert
  Gene/Insert name: Traes_6DL_CA8732F66.1
  Species: Triticum aestivum
  Cloning method: Unknown
Terms and licenses: Academic/Nonprofit Terms; Industry Terms: Not Available to Industry
How to cite: pTL125 was a gift from Sophien Kamoun (Addgene plasmid # 168359 ; http://n2t.net/addgene:168359 ; RRID:Addgene_168359)
