>Addgene plasmid #168359 | pTL125 | depositor partial sequence | sequence record 326459 | insert
GAATTCCGCAAAGAAATTATTATTCGCATGTACGTGAACAGCGAGAAGTACCAGACCAAGGCCATGAAAG
TGGCAGCCACCGCCAGCGGTGTGGAAAGCGTGACCCTGGCCGGTGGTGACAAAAATCTGCTGCTGGTGAT
CGGCGATGATGTGGACAGCAACAAGCTGACCAAGAGCCTGAAGAAAAAAGTGGGCGCCGCCGAAATTGTG
GAACTGCGCACCCTGGATACCTTTGGTGCAAGCAGCCTGTAAGGATCC
